>Addgene plasmid #172425 | pACE-GIRK4-S | addgene full sequence | sequence record 337987 | Addgene NGS Result
ATAACTTCGTATAGCATACATTATACGAAGTTATCTGTAACTATAACGGTCCTAAGGTAGCGAGTTTAAA
CACTAGTATCGATTCGCGACCTACTCCGGAATATTAATAGATCATGGAGATAATTAAAATGATAACCATC
TCGCAAATAAATAAGTATTTTACTGTTTTCGTAACAGTTTTGTAATAAAAAAACCTATAAATAACCGCCA
CCATGGCCGGCGATTCTAGGAATGCCATGAACCAGGACATGGAGATTGGAGTCACTCCCTGGGACCCCAA
GAAGATTCCAAAACAGGCCCGCGATTATGTCCCCATTGCCACAGACCGTACGCGCCTGCTGGCCGAGGGC
AAGAAGCCACGCCAGCGCTACATGGAGAAGAGCGGCAAGTGCAACGTGCACCACGGCAACGTCCAGGAGA
CCTACCGGTACCTGAGTGACCTCTTCACCACCCTGGTGGACCTCAAGTGGCGCTTCAACTTGCTCGTCTT
CACCATGGTTTACACTGTCACCTGGCTGTTCTTCGGCTTCATTTGGTGGCTCATTGCTTATATCCGGGGT
GACCTGGACCATGTTGGCGACCAAGAGTGGATTCCTTGTGTTGAAAACCTCAGTGGCTTCGTGTCCGCTT
TCCTGTTCTCCATTGAGACCGAAACAACCATTGGGTATGGCTTCCGAGTCATCACAGAGAAGTGTCCAGA
GGGGATTATACTCCTCTTGGTCCAGGCCATCCTGGGCTCCATCGTCAATGCCTTCATGGTGGGGTGCATG
TTTGTCAAGATCAGCCAGCCCAAGAAGAGAGCGGAGACCCTCATGTTTTCCAACAACGCAGTCATCTCCA
TGCGGGACGAGAAGCTGTGCCTCATGTTCCGGGTGGGCGACCTCCGCAACTCCCACATCGTGGAGGCCTC
CATCCGGGCCAAGCTCATCAAGTCCCGGCAGACCAAAGAGGGGGAGTTCATCCCCCTGAACCAGACAGAC
ATCAACGTGGGCTTTGACACGGGCGACGACCGCCTCTTCCTGGTGTCTCCTCTGATCATCTCCCACGAGA
TCAACGAGAAGAGCCCTTTCTGGGAGATGTCTCAGGCTCAGCTGCATCAGGAAGAGTTTGAAGTTGTGGT
CATTCTAGAAGGGATGGTGGAAGCCACAGGCATGACCTGCCAAGCCCGGAGCTCCTACATGGATACAGAG
GTGCTCTGGGGCCACCGATTCACACCAGTCCTCACCTTGGAAAAGGGCTTCTATGAGGTGGACTACAACA
CCTTCCATGATACCTATGAGACCAACACACCCAGCTGCTGTGCCAAGGAGCTGGCAGAAATGAAGAGGGA
AGGCCGGCTCCTCCAGTACCTCCCCAGCCCCCCACTGCTGGGGGGCTGTGCTGAGGCAGGGCTGGATGCA
GAGGCTGAGCAGAATGAAGAAGATGAGCCCAAGGGGCTGGGTGGGTCCAGGGAGGCCAGGGGCTCGGTGG
GTGGCGCTTCCTGGTCACATCCACAGTTTGAGAAATAATAATGAATGCAATTGTTGTTGTTAACTTGTTT
ATTGCAGCTTATAATGGTTACAAATAAAGCAATAGCATCACAAATTTCACAAATAAAGCATTTTTTTCAC
TGCATTCTAGTTGTGGTTTGTCCAAACTCATCAATGTATCTTATCATGTCTGGATCTGATCACTGCTTGA
GCCTAGAAGATCCGGCTGCTAACAAAGCCCGAAAGGAAGCTGAGTTGGCTGCTGCCACCGCTGAGCAATA
ACTATCATAACCCCTAGGGTATACCCATCTAATTGGAACCAGATAAGTGAAATCTAGTTCCAAACTATTT
TGTCATTTTTAATTTTCGTATTAGCTTACGACGCTACACCCAGTTCCCATCTATTTTGTCACTCTTCCCT
AAATAATCCTTAAAAACTCCATTTCCACCCCTCCCAGTTCCCAACTATTTTGTCCGCCCACAACCGGTTG
ACTTGGGTCAACTGTCAGACCAAGTTTACTCATATATACTTTAGATTGATTTAAAACTTCATTTTTAATT
TAAAAGGATCTAGGTGAAGATCCTTTTTGATAATCTCATGACCAAAATCCCTTAACGTGAGTTTTCGTTC
CACTGAGCGTCAGACCCCGTAGAAAAGATCAAAGGATCTTCTTGAGATCCTTTTTTTCTGCGCGTAATCT
GCTGCTTGCAAACAAAAAAACCACCGCTACCAGCGGTGGTTTGTTTGCCGGATCAAGAGCTACCAACTCT
TTTTCCGAAGGTAACTGGCTTCAGCAGAGCGCAGATACCAAATACTGTTCTTCTAGTGTAGCCGTAGTTA
GGCCACCACTTCAAGAACTCTGTAGCACCGCCTACATACCTCGCTCTGCTAATCCTGTTACCAGTGGCTG
CTGCCAGTGGCGATAAGTCGTGTCTTACCGGGTTGGACTCAAGACGATAGTTACCGGATAAGGCGCAGCG
GTCGGGCTGAACGGGGGGTTCGTGCACACAGCCCAGCTTGGAGCGAACGACCTACACCGAACTGAGATAC
CTACAGCGTGAGCTATGAGAAAGCGCCACGCTTCCCGAAGGGAGAAAGGCGGACAGGTATCCGGTAAGCG
GCAGGGTCGGAACAGGAGAGCGCACGAGGGAGCTTCCAGGGGGAAACGCCTGGTATCTTTATAGTCCTGT
CGGGTTTCGCCACCTCTGACTTGAGCGTCGATTTTTGTGATGCTCGTCAGGGGGGCGGAGCCTATGGAAA
AACGCCAGCAACGCGGCCTTTTTACGGTTCCTGGCCTTTTGCTGGCCTTTTGCTCACATGTTCTTTCCTG
CGTTATCCCCTGATTGACTTGGGTCGCTCTTCCTGTGGATGCGCAGATGCCCTGCGTAAGCGGGTGTGGG
CGGACAATAAAGTCTTAAACTGAACAAAATAGATCTAAACTATGACAATAAAGTCTTAAACTAGACAGAA
TAGTTGTAAACTGAAATCAGTCCAGTTATGCTGTGAAAAAGCATACTGGACTTTTGTTATGGCTAAAGCA
AACTCTTCATTTTCTGAAGTGCAAATTGCCCGTCGTATTAAAGAGGGGCGTGGCCAAGGGCATGTAAAGA
CTATATTCGCGGCGTTGTGACAATTTACCGAACAACTCCGCGGCCGGGAAGCCGATCTCGGCTTGAACGA
ATTGTTAGGTGGCGGTACTTGGGTCGATATCAAAGTGCATCACTTCTTCCCGTATGCCCAACTTTGTATA
GAGAGCCACTGCGGGATCGTCACCGTAATCTGCTTGCACGTAGATCACATAAGCACCAAGCGCGTTGGCC
TCATGCTTGAGGAGATTGATGAGCGCGGTGGCAATGCCCTGCCTCCGGTGCTCGCCGGAGACTGCGAGAT
CATAGATATAGATCTCACTACGCGGCTGCTCAAACTTGGGCAGAACGTAAGCCGCGAGAGCGCCAACAAC
CGCTTCTTGGTCGAAGGCAGCAAGCGCGATGAATGTCTTACTACGGAGCAAGTTCCCGAGGTAATCGGAG
TCCGGCTGATGTTGGGAGTAGGTGGCTACGTCTCCGAACTCACGACCGAAAAGATCAAGAGCAGCCCGCA
TGGATTTGACTTGGTCAGGGCCGAGCCTACATGTGCGAATGATGCCCATACTTGAGCCACCTAACTTTGT
TTTAGGGCGACTGCCCTGCTGCGTAACATCGTTGCTGCTGCGTAACATCGTTGCTGCTCCATAACATCAA
ACATCGACCCACGGCGTAACGCGCTTGCTGCTTGGATGCCCGAGGCATAGACTGTACAAAAAAACAGTCA
TAACAAGCCATGAAAACCGCCACTGCGCCGTTACCACCGCTGCGTTCGGTCAAGGTTCTGGACCAGTTGC
GTGAGCGCATACGCTACTTGCATTACAGTTTACGAACCGAACAGGCTTATGTCAACTGGGTTCGTGCCTT
CATCCGTTTCCACGGTGTGCGTCACCCGGCAACCTTGGGCAGCAGCGAAGTCGCC
Features (pLannotate 1.2.2; 10 found; start..end, strand, type, name):
      1..34      +  protein_bind   loxP: Cre-mediated recombination occurs in the 8-bp core sequence (GCATACAT). Cre recombinase
    111..202     +  promoter       polyhedrin promoter: polh from Autographa californica; promoter for the baculovirus polyhedrin gene
    213..1469    +  CDS            KCNJ5: KCNJ5_HUMAN - Also known as GIRK4. Experimental evidence at protein level: Swiss-Prot protein existence level 1. This potassium channel is controlled by G proteins. Inward rectifier potassium channels are characterized by a greater tendency to allow potassium to flow into the cell rather than out of it. Their voltage dependence is regulated by the concentration of extracellular potassium; as external potassium is raised, the voltage range of the channel opening shifts to more positive voltages. The inward rectification is mainly due to the blockage of outward current by internal magnesium. Can
   1532..1666    +  polyA_signal   SV40 poly(A) signal: SV40 polyadenylation signal
   1695..1744    +  CDS            SET1 (fragment): solubility-enhancement tag derived from T7 phage gene 10B
   1787..1952    -  mobile_element Tn7L: mini-Tn7 element (left end of the Tn7 transposon) Tn7
   2142..2730    +  rep_origin     ori: high-copy-number ColE1/pMB1/pBR322/pUC origin of replication
   2865..3088    -  mobile_element Tn7R: mini-Tn7 element (right end of the Tn7 transposon) Tn7
   3155..3688    -  CDS            GmR: gentamycin acetyltransferase; aacC1; confers resistance to gentamycin
   3877..3905    -  promoter       Pc promoter: intI1 (promoter lies within the coding sequence); class 1 integron promoter
