[The description below was written by a language model from this plasmid's Addgene catalogue record and pLannotate feature annotations shown in this document.]
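Description:
pACE-GIRK4-S is a baculovirus transfer (acceptor) plasmid built on the pACEBac1 backbone for producing full-length human GIRK4 (KCNJ5, also called Kir3.4), a G protein-gated inward rectifier potassium channel, in insect cells. The sequenced plasmid is about 4 kb. It is maintained in E. coli through a high-copy ColE1/pUC-type origin and selected with gentamicin, with resistance supplied by the aacC1 acetyltransferase gene driven by a class 1 integron Pc promoter.

The expression cassette places the KCNJ5 coding sequence, inserted by Gibson assembly, directly downstream of the Autographa californica polyhedrin promoter, a very strong late baculoviral promoter, and upstream of an SV40 polyadenylation signal. According to the catalogue entry the channel carries a C-terminal Strep-tag II for affinity purification. The tag is not annotated separately in the feature table, though a short unannotated stretch lies between the end of the KCNJ5 feature and the poly(A) signal. A brief hit annotated as a fragment of the SET1 solubility tag falls after the poly(A) signal and is most likely an incidental match in backbone sequence rather than a functional element.

Tn7L and Tn7R mini-transposon ends are present, allowing Tn7 transposition of the expression cassette and gentamicin marker into a bacmid in a suitable E. coli host. The bacmid is then used to generate recombinant baculovirus. A loxP site upstream of the promoter permits Cre-mediated fusion with compatible donor plasmids for multigene assemblies, although here only a single gene is carried. The associated work concerns the phospholipid-binding preferences of Kir3.4, consistent with use of this plasmid to express and purify the channel for biochemical and biophysical study.
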