Addgene plasmid #172425: pACE-GIRK4-S
Purpose: Expression of full-length, human GIRK4 with C-terminal StrepTag II
Depositing lab: Arthur Laganowsky. Depositing organization: Texas A&M University. Publication: Insight into the Phospholipid-Binding Preferences of Kir3.4. Qiao P, Schrecke S, Lyu J, Zhu Y, Zhang T, Benavides A, Laganowsky A. Biochemistry. 2021 Dec 21;60(50):3813-3821. doi: 10.1021/acs.biochem.1c00615. Epub 2021 Nov 30. PubMed 34846128.
Backbone
  Vector backbone: pACEBac1
  Backbone manufacturer: Geneva Biotech
  Vector type: Insect Expression
Growth in bacteria
  Bacterial resistance: Gentamicin, 10 μg/mL
  Growth temperature: 37°C
  Growth strain: DH5alpha
  Copy number: Unknown
Gene/Insert
  Gene/Insert name: GIRK4
  Species: H. sapiens (human)
  Entrez Gene: KCNJ5 (a.k.a. CIR, GIRK4, KATP1, KIR3.4, LQT13)
  Tag / fusion protein: Streptag II (C terminal on insert)
  Cloning method: Gibson Cloning
  Sequencing primers: 5′ gatcatggagataattaaaatgataaccatctcgc
Terms and licenses: Academic/Nonprofit Terms; Industry Terms: Not Available to Industry
How to cite: pACE-GIRK4-S was a gift from Arthur Laganowsky (Addgene plasmid # 172425 ; http://n2t.net/addgene:172425 ; RRID:Addgene_172425)
